Addgene plasmid #239804: pGY209
Purpose: Express mRFP1 in filamentous fungi
Depositing lab: Kyle Pomraning. Depositing organization: Pacific Northwest National Laboratory. Publication: Strong Translation Elongation Factor 1-Alpha (tef1α) Promoter Reporter Systems for Aspergillus niger. Guoliang Yuan, Tatiana Serrano-Zayas, Ziyu Dai, Erica I. DeMers, Shuang Deng, Beth A. Hofstad, and Kyle R. Pomraning. ACS Synthetic Biology Article ASAP 10.1021/acssynbio.5c00368.
Backbone
  Vector backbone: pFC332
  Vector type: Fungal Expression
  Selectable markers: Hygromycin
Growth in bacteria
  Bacterial resistance: Ampicillin, 100 μg/mL
  Growth temperature: 37°C
  Growth strain: DH5alpha
  Copy number: High Copy
Gene/Insert
  Gene/Insert name: mRFP1
  Promoter: Tef1IN
  Cloning method: Gibson Cloning
  Sequencing primers: 5′ N/A; 3′ N/A
Terms and licenses: Academic/Nonprofit Terms; Industry Terms: Not Available to Industry
How to cite: pGY209 was a gift from Kyle Pomraning (Addgene plasmid # 239804 ; http://n2t.net/addgene:239804 ; RRID:Addgene_239804)
