[The description below was written by a language model from this plasmid's Addgene catalogue record and pLannotate feature annotations shown in this document.]
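Description:
pGY209 is a fungal expression plasmid of about 12 kb, built on the pFC332 backbone by Gibson assembly, for expressing the red fluorescent protein mRFP1 in filamentous fungi. It works as an E. coli–fungus shuttle vector. In bacteria, a high-copy ColE1/pUC-type origin and a β-lactamase gene with its own promoter provide propagation and ampicillin selection. In the fungal host, the large AMA1 element from Aspergillus nidulans, which takes up more than 5 kb of the plasmid, supports autonomous extrachromosomal replication, so the construct can be maintained without genomic integration. Fungal transformants are selected with hygromycin B through a hygromycin phosphotransferase gene driven by the A. nidulans trpC promoter.

The payload is an mRFP1 coding sequence, a monomeric DsRed derivative annotated as the mammalian codon-optimized version. The catalogue lists its promoter as Tef1IN. The feature table does not annotate this promoter, although roughly 1.1 kb of unannotated sequence lies upstream of the reporter. The associated work concerns strong translation elongation factor 1-alpha (tef1α) promoter reporter systems for Aspergillus niger, so the plasmid evidently reads out that promoter's activity through red fluorescence. The record does not define the "IN" designation, and no terminator for the reporter cassette is annotated.

Two minimal FRT sites in opposite orientations flank the bacterial maintenance region. This region also contains short fragments of lacZα, KanR, rrnB terminators and a 5S rRNA sequence, which appear to be backbone remnants with no functional role. The plasmid is suited to visualising or quantifying tef1α-driven expression in Aspergillus and related fungi.
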