Features (pLannotate 1.2.2; 14 found; start..end, strand, type, name):
   1143..1818    +  CDS            mRFP1 (fragment): monomeric derivative of DsRed (Campbell et al., 2002) mammalian codon-optimized
   2317..2636    +  promoter       trpC promoter (fragment): promoter for Aspergillus nidulans trpC
   2641..3666    +  CDS            HygR: hygromycin B phosphotransferase confers resistance to hygromycin
   3738..3771    -  protein_bind   FRT (minimal): supports FLP-mediated excision but not integration (Turan and Bode, 2011) FLP recombinase from the Saccharomyces cerevisiae 2μ plasmid
   4241..4260    +  CDS            lacZα (fragment): LacZα fragment of β-galactosidase; lacZ fragment
   4285..4302    -  terminator     rrnB T2 terminator (fragment): transcription terminator T2 from the E. coli rrnB gene
   4527..5115    -  rep_origin     ori: high-copy-number ColE1/pMB1/pBR322/pUC origin of replication
   5237..6097    -  CDS            AmpR: β-lactamase; bla; confers resistance to ampicillin, carbenicillin, and related antibiotics
   6100..6196    -  promoter       AmpR promoter (fragment): bla
   6226..6250    -  CDS            KanR (fragment): aminoglycoside phosphotransferase; aph(3')-Ia; confers resistance to kanamycin
   6279..6394    +  ncRNA          5S rRNA: Accession: RF00001 - 5S ribosomal RNA
   6398..6438    +  terminator     rrnB T1 terminator (fragment): transcription terminator T1 from the E. coli rrnB gene
   6482..6515    +  protein_bind   FRT (minimal): supports FLP-mediated excision but not integration (Turan and Bode, 2011) FLP recombinase from the Saccharomyces cerevisiae 2μ plasmid
   6828..12075   -  rep_origin     AMA1: replication origin from Aspergillus nidulans (Aleksenko and Clutterbuck, 1996)
>Addgene plasmid #239804 | pGY209 | addgene full sequence | sequence record 483841 | Addgene NGS Result
TAACAATCTATTCTCCGCTTGGTGATGCTAAAGGGCTTTCAATAGACCTTGTAAGTGAAGGAGATGGAGC
CGTCAATCCGCTACCCTGCCTCTGGTCAGTTGGTCTCAGCAATGTACCCTGTGAGTCTTGATAGACTAGT
TGGTGACTAGTCTCTGTAGATGGAACAAATGGTGCTTGAGAGGGCACGTATGGCAGAGCTCCAGTCATCT
GCGGAACATATACTGGGCCCGGGAAGATCTCATGGTCATAGCTGTTTCCGCTGAGGGTTTAATCGTTGAC
CTCACAGGGATTTCCACCAAAAAGTGGACCGGGCGGGCGCCACTCGGCCGTGCCACAGCAGCCTGAGAGC
GGACAAATAACAACAGCCGCCTGCCGCGGGGTTCGGTTGCAAACATGACCAACAGGCCAGGCCATCATCA
ACCCACCGCTGCGTTGATGCCCAGGATTTCAGTCCAATAATCCACAATTTACCAACGGATAGAGCTAGGT
GAACTAGATAGACAGGAGGGCCAGAGGGAGGGGACCGAGATGAAAAATTTTCGATGAAAGAGTGGTCAAG
GTGGGGTCGTAGTTCGGCGCTCCGAGGGCGAGGAACCAAGGAAAGGCGAGAAAAGGACAGGCTGATCGCG
CTGCGTTGCTGGGCTGCAAGCGTGTCCAGTTGAGTCTGGAAAAGGCTCCGCCGTGAAGATTCTGCGTTGG
TCCCGCACCTGCGCGGTGGGGGCATTACCCCTCCATGTCCAATGATTTCAAGTCAAAGCCAAGGGTTGAA
GCCCGCCCGCTTAGTCGCCTTCTCGCTTGACCCCTCCATATAAGTATTTCCCCTCCTCCCCCTCCCACAA
ATTTTTCCTTTCCCTTTCCTCCCTCGTCCGCTTCAGTACGTATATCTTCCCCCCCTCTCTCTTCCTTCTC
ACTCTTCTCTCCTTCTTTCTTGATTCATCCTCTCTCTAACTGACTTCTTTGCTCAGCACCTCTACGCGTT
CTGGCCGTAGTATCTGAGCAATTTTTCTACAGACTTTTTCTATCTAATTCCAAAAAAGAACTTCGAGTTC
ATTCACAACCGTCATCATGGGGTGAGTCAAGACAACGATCATCATCTGACAAAGGAAGGACATGGGCTAA
CGGATATCTTCTACAACAGTAAGGCCTCCTCCGAGGACGTCATCAAGGAGTTCATGCGCTTCAAGGTGCG
CATGGAGGGCTCCGTGAACGGCCACGAGTTCGAGATCGAGGGCGAGGGCGAGGGCCGCCCCTACGAGGGC
ACCCAGACCGCCAAGCTGAAGGTGACCAAGGGCGGCCCCCTGCCCTTCGCCTGGGACATCCTGTCCCCTC
AGTTCCAGTACGGCTCCAAGGCCTACGTGAAGCACCCCGCCGACATCCCCGACTACTTGAAGCTGTCCTT
CCCCGAGGGCTTCAAGTGGGAGCGCGTGATGAACTTCGAGGACGGCGGCGTGGTGACCGTGACCCAGGAC
TCCTCCCTGCAGGACGGCGAGTTCATCTACAAGGTGAAGCTGCGCGGCACCAACTTCCCCTCCGACGGCC
CCGTAATGCAGAAGAAGACCATGGGCTGGGAGGCCTCCACCGAGCGGATGTACCCCGAGGACGGCGCCCT
GAAGGGCGAGATCAAGATGAGGCTGAAGCTGAAGGACGGCGGCCACTACGACGCCGAGGTCAAGACCACC
TACATGGCCAAGAAGCCCGTGCAGCTGCCCGGCGCCTACAAGACCGACATCAAGCTGGACATCACCTCCC
ACAACGAGGACTACACCATCGTGGAACAGTACGAGCGCGCCGAGGGCCGCCACTCCACCGGCGCCTAAGC
GGACATTCGATTTATGCCGTTATGACTTCCTTAAAAAAGCCTTTACGAATGAAAGAAATGGAATTAGACT
TGTTATGTAGTTGATTCTACAATGGATTATGATTCCTGAACTTCAAATCCGCTGTTCATTATTAATCTCA
GCTCTTCCCGTAAAGCCAATGTTGAAACTATTCGTAAATGTACCTCGTTTTGCGTGTACCTTGCTTATCA
CGTGATATTACATGACCTGGACAGAGTTCTGCGCGAAAGTCATAACGTAAATCCCGGGCGGTAGGTGCGT
CCCGGGCGGAAGGTAGTTTTCTCGTCCACCCCAACGCGTTTATCAACCTCAACTTTCAACAACCATCATG
CCACCAAAAGCGCGTAAAACAAAGCGAGATTTGATTGAGCAAGAGGGCAGGATCCAATGCGCGATTCAAG
ACATTAAAAATGGAAAATTTCAAAAAATTGCGCCCGCAGCGCGTGCATACAAAATTCATCCCAATACAAG
TGTAATGCTAGTGGAGGTCAACACATCAATGCCTATTTTGGTTTAGTCGTCCAGGCGGTGAGCACAAAAT
TTGTGTCGTTTGACAAGATGGTTCATTTAGGCAACTGGTCAGATCAGCCCCACTTGTAGCAGTAGCGGCG
GCGCTCGAAGTGTGACTCTTATTAGCAGACAGGAACGAGGACATTATTATCATCTGCTGCTTGGTGCACG
ATAACTTGGTGCGTTTGTCAAGCAAGGTAAGTGGACGACCCGGTCATACCTTCTTAAGTTCGCCCTTCCT
CCCTTTATTTCAGATTCAATCTGACTTACCTATTCTACCCAAGCATCCAAATGAAAAAGCCTGAACTCAC
CGCGACGTCTGTCGAGAAGTTTCTGATCGAAAAGTTCGACAGCGTCTCCGACCTGATGCAGCTCTCGGAG
GGCGAAGAATCTCGTGCTTTCAGCTTCGATGTAGGAGGGCGTGGATATGTCCTGCGGGTAAATAGCTGCG
CCGATGGTTTCTACAAAGATCGTTATGTTTATCGGCACTTTGCATCGGCCGCGCTCCCGATTCCGGAAGT
GCTTGACATTGGGGAGTTCAGCGAGAGCCTGACCTATTGCATCTCCCGCCGTGCACAGGGTGTCACGTTG
CAAGACCTGCCTGAAACCGAACTGCCCGCTGTTCTCCAGCCGGTCGCGGAGGCCATGGATGCGATTGCTG
CGGCCGATCTTAGCCAGACGAGCGGGTTCGGCCCATTCGGACCGCAAGGAATCGGTCAATACACTACATG
GCGTGATTTCATATGCGCGATTGCTGATCCCCATGTGTATCACTGGCAAACTGTGATGGACGACACCGTC
AGTGCGTCCGTCGCGCAGGCTCTCGATGAGCTGATGCTTTGGGCCGAGGACTGCCCCGAAGTCCGGCACC
TCGTGCATGCGGATTTCGGCTCCAACAATGTCCTGACGGACAATGGCCGCATAACAGCGGTCATTGACTG
GAGCGAGGCGATGTTCGGGGATTCCCAATACGAGGTCGCCAACATCCTCTTCTGGAGGCCGTGGTTGGCT
TGTATGGAGCAGCAGACGCGCTACTTCGAGCGGAGGCATCCGGAGCTTGCAGGATCGCCGCGCCTCCGGG
CGTATATGCTCCGCATTGGTCTTGACCAACTCTATCAGAGCTTGGTTGACGGCAATTTCGATGATGCAGC
TTGGGCGCAGGGTCGATGCGACGCAATCGTCCGATCCGGAGCCGGGACTGTCGGGCGTACACAAATCGCC
CGCAGAAGCGCGGCCGTCTGGACCGATGGCTGTGTAGAAGTACTCGCCGATAGTGGAAACCGACGCCCCA
GCACTCGTCCGAGGGCAAAGGAATAGAGTAGATGCCGACCGATCCCCACTACCGCATTAAGACCTCAGCG
CGGCCGCAAATTTAAATAAAATGAAGTGAAGTTCCTATACTTTCTAGAGAATAGGAACTTCTATAGTGAG
TCGAATAAGGGCGACACAAAATTTATTCTAAATGCATAATAAATACTGATAACATCTTATAGTTTGTATT
ATATTTTGTATTATCGTTGACATGTATAATTTTGATATCAAAAACTGATTTTCCCTTTATTATTTTCGAG
ATTTATTTTCTTAATTCTCTTTAACAAACTAGAAATATTGTATATACAAAAAATCATAAATAATAGATGA
ATAGTTTAATTATAGGTGTTCATCAATCGAAAAAGCAACGTATCTTATTTAAAGTGCGTTGCTTTTTTCT
CATTTATAAGGTTAAATAATTCTCATATATCAAGCAAAGTGACAGGCGCCCTTAAATATTCTGACAAATG
CTCTTTCCCTAAACTCCCCCCATAAAAAAACCCGCCGAAGCGGGTTTTTACGTTATTTGCGGATTAACGA
TTACTCGTTATCAGAACCGCCCAGGGGGCCCGAGCTTAAGACTGGCCGTCGTTTTACAACACAGAAAGAG
TTTGTAGAAACGCAAAAAGGCCATCCGTCAGGGGCCTTCTGCTTAGTTTGATGCCTGGCAGTTCCCTACT
CTCGCCTTCCGCTTCCTCGCTCACTGACTCGCTGCGCTCGGTCGTTCGGCTGCGGCGAGCGGTATCAGCT
CACTCAAAGGCGGTAATACGGTTATCCACAGAATCAGGGGATAACGCAGGAAAGAACATGTGAGCAAAAG
GCCAGCAAAAGGCCAGGAACCGTAAAAAGGCCGCGTTGCTGGCGTTTTTCCATAGGCTCCGCCCCCCTGA
CGAGCATCACAAAAATCGACGCTCAAGTCAGAGGTGGCGAAACCCGACAGGACTATAAAGATACCAGGCG
TTTCCCCCTGGAAGCTCCCTCGTGCGCTCTCCTGTTCCGACCCTGCCGCTTACCGGATACCTGTCCGCCT
TTCTCCCTTCGGGAAGCGTGGCGCTTTCTCATAGCTCACGCTGTAGGTATCTCAGTTCGGTGTAGGTCGT
TCGCTCCAAGCTGGGCTGTGTGCACGAACCCCCCGTTCAGCCCGACCGCTGCGCCTTATCCGGTAACTAT
CGTCTTGAGTCCAACCCGGTAAGACACGACTTATCGCCACTGGCAGCAGCCACTGGTAACAGGATTAGCA
GAGCGAGGTATGTAGGCGGTGCTACAGAGTTCTTGAAGTGGTGGGCTAACTACGGCTACACTAGAAGAAC
AGTATTTGGTATCTGCGCTCTGCTGAAGCCAGTTACCTTCGGAAAAAGAGTTGGTAGCTCTTGATCCGGC
AAACAAACCACCGCTGGTAGCGGTGGTTTTTTTGTTTGCAAGCAGCAGATTACGCGCAGAAAAAAAGGAT
CTCAAGAAGATCCTTTGATCTTTTCTACGGGGTCTGACGCTCAGTGGAACGACGCGCGCGTAACTCACGT
TAAGGGATTTTGGTCATGAGCTTGCGCCGTCCCGTCAAGTCAGCGTAATGCTCTGCTTACCAATGCTTAA
TCAGTGAGGCACCTATCTCAGCGATCTGTCTATTTCGTTCATCCATAGTTGCCTGACTCCCCGTCGTGTA
GATAACTACGATACGGGAGGGCTTACCATCTGGCCCCAGCGCTGCGATGATACCGCGAGAACCACGCTCA
CCGGCTCCGGATTTATCAGCAATAAACCAGCCAGCCGGAAGGGCCGAGCGCAGAAGTGGTCCTGCAACTT
TATCCGCCTCCATCCAGTCTATTAATTGTTGCCGGGAAGCTAGAGTAAGTAGTTCGCCAGTTAATAGTTT
GCGCAACGTTGTTGCCATCGCTACAGGCATCGTGGTGTCACGCTCGTCGTTTGGTATGGCTTCATTCAGC
TCCGGTTCCCAACGATCAAGGCGAGTTACATGATCCCCCATGTTGTGCAAAAAAGCGGTTAGCTCCTTCG
GTCCTCCGATCGTTGTCAGAAGTAAGTTGGCCGCAGTGTTATCACTCATGGTTATGGCAGCGCTACATAA
TTCTCTTACTGTCATGCCATCCGTAAGATGCTTTTCTGTGACTGGTGAGTACTCAACCAAGTCATTCTGA
GAATAGTGTATGCGGCGACCGAGTTGCTCTTGCCCGGCGTCAATACGGGATAATACCGCGCCACATAGCA
GAACTTTAAAAGTGCTCATCATTGGAAAACGTTCTTCGGGGCGAAAACTCTCAAGGATCTTACCGCTGTT
GAGATCCAGTTCGATGTAACCCACTCGTGCACCCAACTGATCTTCAGCATCTTTTACTTTCACCAGCGTT
TCTGGGTGAGCAAAAACAGGAAGGCAAAATGCCGCAAAAAAGGGAATAAGGGCGACACGGAAATGTTGAA
TACTCATATTCTTCCTTTTTCAATATTATTGAAGCATTTATCAGGGTTATTGTCTCATGAGCGGATACAT
ATTTGAATGTATTTAGAAAAATAAACAAATAGGGGTCAGTGTTACAACCAATTAACCAATTCTGAACATT
ATCGCGAGCCCATTTATACCTGAATATGGCTCATAACACCCCTTGTTTGCCTGGCGGCAGTAGCGCGGTG
GTCCCACCTGACCCCATGCCGAACTCAGAAGTGAAACGCCGTAGCGCCGATGGTAGTGTGGGGACTCCCC
ATGCGAGAGTAGGGAACTGCCAGGCATCAAATAAAACGAAAGGCTCAGTCGAAAGACTGGGCCTTTCGCC
CGGGCTAATTATGGGGTGTCGCCCTTATTCGACTCTATAGTGAAGTTCCTATTCTCTAGAAAGTATAGGA
ACTTCTGAAGTGGGGATTTAAATGCGGCCGCGCTGAGGGTTTAATCGACGAAGCAGCTGACGGCCAGTGC
CAAGCTTAACGCGTACCGGGCCCAGTATATGTTCCGCAGATGACTGGAGCTCTGCCATACGTGCCCTCTC
AAGCACCATTTGTTCCATCTACAGAGACTAGTCACCAACTAGTCTATCAAGACTCACAGGGTACATTGCT
GAGACCAACTGACCAGAGGCAGGGTAGCGGATTGACGGCTCCATCTCCTTCACTTACAAGGTCTATTGAA
AGCCCTTTAGCATCACCAAGCGGAGAATAGATTGTTAAGCTTATTTTTTGTATACTGTTTTGTGATAGCA
CGAAGTTTTTCCACGGTATCTTGTTAAAAATATATATTTGTGGCGGGCTTACCTACATCAAATTAATAAG
AGACTAATTATAAACTAAACACACAAGCAAGCTACTTTAGGGTAAAAGTTTATAAATGCTTTTGACGTAT
AAACGTTGCTTGTATTTATTATTACAATTAAAGGTGGATAGAAAACCTAGAGACTAGTTAGAAACTAATC
TCAGGTTTGCGTTAAACTAAATCAGAGCCCGAGAGGTTAACAGAACCTAGAAGGGGACTAGATATCCGGG
TAGGGAAACAAAAAAAAAAACAAGACAGCCACATATTAGGGAGACTAGTTAGAAGCTAGTTCCAGGACTA
GGAAAATAAAAGACAATGATACCACAGTCTAGTTGACAACTAGATAGATTCTAGATTGAGGCCAAAGTCT
CTGAGATCCAGGTTAGTTGCAACTAATACTAGTTAGTATCTAGTCTCCTATAACTCTGAAGCTAGAATAA
CTTACTACTATTATCCTCACCACTGTTCAGCTGCGCAAACGGAGTGATTGCAAGGTGTTCAGAGACTAGT
TATTGACTAGTCAGTGACTAGCAATAACTAACAAGGTATTAACCTACCATGTCTGCCATCACCCTGCACT
TCCTCGGGCTCAGCAGCCTTTTCCTCCTCATTTTCATGCTCATTTTCCTTGTTTAAGACTGTGACTAGTC
AAAGACTAGTCCAGAACCACAAAGGAGAAATGTCTTACCACTTTCTTCATTGCTTGTCTCTTTTGCATTA
TCCATGTCTGCAACTAGTTAGAGTCTAGTTAGTGACTAGTCCGACGAGGACTTGCTTGTCTCCGGATTGT
TGGAGGAACTCTCCAGGGCCTCAAGATCCACAACAGAGCCTTCTAGAAGACTGGTCAATAACTAGTTGGT
CTTTGTCTGAGTCTGACTTACGAGGTTGCATACTCGCTCCCTTTGCCTCGTCAATCGATGAGAAAAAGCG
CCAAAACTCGCAATATGGCTTTGAACCACACGGTGCTGAGACTAGTTAGAATCTAGTCCCAAACTAGCTT
GGATAGCTTACCTTTGCCCTTTGCGTTGCGACAGGTCTTGCAGGGTATGGTTCCTTTCTCACCAGCTGAT
TTAGCTGCCTTGCTACCCTCACGGCGGATCTGCATAAAGAGTGGCTAGAGGTTATAAATTAGCACTGATC
CTAGGTACGGGGCTGAATGTAACTTGCCYTTCCTTTCTCATCGCGCGGCAAGACAGGCTTGCTCAAATTC
CTACCAGTCACAGGGGTATGCACGGCGTACGGACCACTTGAACTAGTCACAGATTAGTTAGCAACTAGTC
TGCATTGAATGGCTGTACTTACGGGCCCTCGCCATTGTCCTGATCATTTCCAGCTTCACCCTCGTTGCTG
CAAAGTAGTTAGTGACTAGTCAAGGACTAGTTGAAATGGGAGAAGAAACTCACGAATTCTCGACACCCTT
AGTATTGTGGTCCTTGGACTTGGTGCTGCTATATATTAGCTAATACACTAGTTAGACTCACAGAAACTTA
CGCAGCTCGCTTGCGCTTCTTGGTAGGAGTCGGGGTTGGGAGAACAGTGCCTTCAAACAAGCCTTCATAC
CATGCTACTTGACTAGTCAGGGACTAGTCACCAAGTAATCTAGATAGGACTTGCCTTTGGCCTCCATCAG
TTCCTTCATAGTGGGAGGTCCATTGTGCAATGTAAACTCCATGCCGTGGGAGTTCTTATCCTTCAAGTGC
TTGACCAATATGTTTCTGTTGGCAGAGGGAACCTGTCAACTAGTTAATAACTAGTCAGAAACTAGTATAG
CAGTAGACTCACTGTACGCTTGAGGCATCCCTTCACTCGGCAGTAGACTTCATATGGATGGATATCAGGC
ACGCCATTGTCGTCCTGTGGACTAGTCAGTAACTAGGCTTAAAGCTAGTCGGGTCGGCTTACTATCTTGA
AATCCGGCAGCGTAAGCTCCCCGTCCTTAACTGCCTCGAGATAGTGACAGTACTCTGGGGACTTTCGGAG
ATCGTTATCGCGAATGCTCGGCATACTAATCGTTGACTAGTCTTGGACTAGTCCCGAGCAAAAAGGATTG
GAGGAGGAGGAGGAAGGTGAGAGTGAGACAAAGAGCGAAATAAGAGCTTCAAAGGCTATCTCTAAGCAGT
ATGAAGGTTAAGTATCTAGTTCTTGACTAGATTTAAAAGAGATTTCGACTAGTTATGTACCTGGAGTTTG
GATATAGGAATGTGTTGTGGTAACGAAATGTAAGGGGGAGGAAAGAAAAAGTCGGTCAAGAGGTAACTCT
AAGTCGGCCATTCCTTTTTGGGAGGCGCTAACCATAAACGGCATGGTCGACTTAGAGTTAGCTCAGGGAA
TTTAGGGAGTTATCTGCGACCACCGAGGAACGGCGGAATGCCAAAGAATCCCGATGGAGCTCTAGCTGGC
GGTTGACAACCCCACCTTTTGGCGTTTCTGCGGCGTTGCAGGCGGGACTGGATACTTCGTAGAACCAGAA
AGGCAAGGCAGAACGCGCTCAGCAAGAGTGTTGGAAGTGATAGCATGATGTGCCTTGTTAACTAGGTCAA
AATCTGCAGTATGCTTGATGTTATCCAAAGTGTGAGAGAGGAAGGTCCAAACATACACGATTGGGAGAGG
GCCTAGGTATAAGAGTTTTTGAGTAGAACGCATGTGAGCCCAGCCATCTCGAGGAGATTAAACACGGGCC
GGCATTTGATGGCTATGTTAGTACCCCAATGGAAACGGTGAGAGTCCAGTGGTCGCAGATAACTCCCTAA
ATTCCCTGAGCTAACTCTAAGTCGACCATGCCGTTTATGGTTAGCGCCTCCCAAAAAGGAATGGCCGACT
TAGAGTTACCTCTTGACCGACTTTTTCTTTCCTCCCCCTTACATTTCGTTACCACAACACATTCCTATAT
CCAAACTCCAGGTACATAACTAGTCGAAATCTCTTTTAAATCTAGTCAAGAACTAGATACTTAACCTTCA
TACTGCTTAGAGATAGCCTTTGAAGCTCTTATTTCGCTCTTTGTCTCACTCTCACCTTCCTCCTCCTCCT
CCAATCCTTTTTGCTCGGGACTAGTCCAAGACTAGTCAACGATTAGTATGCCGAGCATTCGCGATAACGA
TCTCCGAAAGTCCCCAGAGTACTGTCACTATCTCGAGGCAGTTAAGGACGGGGAGCTTACGCTGCCGGAT
TTCAAGATAGTAAGCCGACCCGACTAGCTTTAAGCCTAGTTACTGACTAGTCCACAGGACGACAATGGCG
TGCCTGATATCCATCCATATGAAGTCTACTGCCGAGTGAAGGGATGCCTCAAGCGTACAGTGAGTCTACT
GCTATACTAGTTTCTGACTAGTTATTAACTAGTTGACAGGTTCCCTCTGCCAACAGAAACATATTGGTCA
AGCACTTGAAGGACAAGAACTCCCACGGCATGGAGTTTACATTGCACAATGGACCTCCCACTATGAAGGA
ACTGATGGAGGCCAAAGGCAAGTCCTATCTAGATTACTTGGTGACTAGTCCCTGACTAGTCAAGTAGCAT
GGTATGAAGGCTTGTTTGAAGGCACTGTTCTCCCAACCCCGACTCCTACCAAGAAGCGCAAGCGAGCTGC
GTAAGTTTCTGTGAGTCTAACTAGTGTATTAGCTAATATATAGCAGCACCAAGTCCAAGGACCACAATAC
TAAGGGTGTCGAGAATTCGTGAGTTTCTTCTCCCATTTCAACTAGTCCTTGACTAGTCACTAACTACTTT
GCAGCAACGAGGGTGAAGCTGGAAATGATCAGGACAATGGCGAGGGCCCGTAAGTACAGCCATTCAATGC
AGACTAGTTGCTAACTAATCTGTGACTAGTTCAAGTGGTCCGTACGCCGTGCATACCCCTGTGACTGGTA
GGAATTTGAGCAAGCCTGTCTTGCCGCGCGATGAGAAAGGAARGGCAAGTTACATTCAGCCCCGTACCTA
GGATCAGTGCTAATTTATAACCTCTAGCCACTCTTTATGCAGATCCGCCGTGAGGGTAGCAAGGCAGCTA
AATCAGCTGGTGAGAAAGGAACCATACCCTGCAAGACCTGTCGCAACGCAAAGGGCAAAGGTAAGCTATC
CAAGCTAGTTTGGGACTAGATTCTAACTAGTCTCAGCACCGTGTGGTTCAAAGCCATATTGCGAGTTTTG
GCGCTTTTTCTCATCGATTGACGAGGCAAAGGGAGCGAGTATGCAACCTCGTAAGTCAGACTCAGACAAA
GACCAACTAGTTATTGACCAGTCTTCTAGAAGGCTCTGTTGTGGATCTTGAGGCCCTGGAGAGTTCCTCC
AACAATCCGGAGACAAGCAAGTCCTCGTCGGACTAGTCACTAACTAGACTCTAACTAGTTGCAGACATGG
ATAATGCAAAAGAGACAAGCAATGAAGAAAGTGGTAAGACATTTCTCCTTTGTGGTTCTGGACTAGTCTT
TGACTAGTCACAGTCTTAAACAAGGAAAATGAGCATGAAAATGAGGAGGAAAAGGCTGCTGAGCCCGAGG
AAGTGCAGGGTGATGGCAGACATGGTAGGTTAATACCTTGTTAGTTATTGCTAGTCACTGACTAGTCAAT
AACTAGTCTCTGAACACCTTGCAATCACTCCGTTTGCGCAGCTGAACAGTGGTGAGGATAATAGTAGTAA
GTTATTCTAGCTTCAGAGTTATAGGAGACTAGATACTAACTAGTATTAGTTGCAACTAACCTGGATCTCA
GAGACTTTGGCCTCAATCTAGAATCTATCTAGTTGTCAACTAGACTGTGGTATCATTGTCTTTTATTTTC
CTAGTCCTGGAACTAGCTTCTAACTAGTCTCCCTAATATGTGGCTGTCTTGTTTTTTTTTTTTGTTTCCC
TACCCGGATATCTAGTCCCCTTCTAGGTTCTGTTAACCTCTCGGGCTCTGATTTAGTTTAACGCAAACCT
GAGATTAGTTTCTAACTAGTCTCTAGGTTTTCTATCCACCTTTAATTGTAATAATAAATACAAGCAACGT
TTATACGTCAAAAGCATTTATAAACTTTTACCCTAAAGTAGCTTGCTTGTGTGTTTAGTTTATAATTAGT
CTCTTATTAATTTGATGTAGGTAAGCCCGCCACAAATATATATTTTTAACAAGATACCGTGGAAAAACTT
CGTGCTATCACAAAACAGTATACAAAAAATAAGCT
